>Addgene plasmid #161370 | pDONR221-SLC4A7_STOP | addgene full sequence | sequence record 359435 | Addgene NGS Result
CAAATAATGATTTTATTTTGACTGATAGTGACCTGTTCGTTGCAACACATTGATGAGCAATGCTTTTTTA
TAATGCCAACTTTGTACAAAAAAGCAGGCTCCACCATGGAGAGGTTCCGCCTGGAGAAGAAGCTGCCTGG
CCCAGATGAGGAGGCCGTGGTGGACCTGGGCAAGACCAGCTCCACAGTGAATACCAAGTTTGAGAAGGAG
GAGCTGGAGAGCCACAGGGCCGTGTACATCGGAGTGCACGTGCCCTTCTCCAAGGAGTCTCGGAGAAGGC
ACCGGCACAGAGGCCACAAGCACCACCACCGCCGGAGAAAGGACAAGGAGTCTGATAAGGAGGACGGCCG
GGAGTCTCCTAGCTATGATACCCCAAGCCAGAGAGTGCAGTTTATCCTGGGCACAGAGGACGATGACGAG
GAGCACATCCCTCACGATCTGTTCACCGAGATGGACGAGCTGTGCTACCGGGATGGCGAGGAGTATGAGT
GGAAGGAGACAGCCAGATGGCTGAAGTTTGAGGAGGATGTGGAGGACGGAGGCGATAGGTGGAGCAAGCC
ATACGTGGCCACCCTGAGCCTGCACTCCCTGTTCGAGCTGAGGAGCTGTATCCTGAATGGCACAGTGATG
CTGGATATGAGGGCATCCACCCTGGACGAGATCGCAGATATGGTGCTGGACAACATGATCGCCTCTGGCC
AGCTGGACGAGAGCATCAGGGAGAATGTGCGCGAGGCCCTGCTGAAGAGGCACCACCACCAGAACGAGAA
GCGGTTTACCTCCAGAATCCCCCTGGTGAGATCTTTCGCCGACATCGGCAAGAAGCACTCCGATCCTCAC
CTGCTGGAGAGGAATGGAGAGGGACTGTCCGCCTCTAGGCACAGCCTGAGGACAGGACTGAGCGCCTCCA
ACCTGTCCCTGAGAGGCGAGTCTCCACTGAGCCTGCTGCTGGGACACCTGCTGCCATCTAGCAGGGCAGG
AACCCCAGCAGGATCTAGGTGCACCACACCCGTGCCTACACCACAGAACAGCCCCCCTTCCTCTCCCTCT
ATCAGCCGGCTGACCTCCAGAAGCTCCCAGGAGTCTCAGAGGCAGGCACCAGAGCTGCTGGTGTCCCCTG
CCTCTGATGACATCCCAACAGTGGTCATCCACCCACCAGAGGAGGACCTGGAGGCCGCCCTGAAGGGCGA
GGAGCAGAAGAACGAGGAGAATGTGGATCTGACCCCAGGAATCCTGGCAAGCCCACAGTCCGCCCCTGGC
AACCTGGACAATTCCAAGTCTGGCGAGATCAAGGGCAATGGCTCTGGCGGCAGCAGGGAGAACTCCACCG
TGGATTTCTCTAAGGTGGACATGAACTTCATGCGCAAGATCCCTACAGGAGCAGAGGCAAGCAACGTGCT
GGTGGGAGAGGTGGACTTCCTGGAGAGGCCCATCATCGCCTTTGTGCGCCTGGCACCTGCCGTGCTGCTG
ACAGGACTGACCGAGGTGCCAGTGCCTACCAGATTCCTGTTTCTGCTGCTGGGACCAGCAGGCAAGGCAC
CTCAGTACCACGAGATCGGCAGGTCCATCGCCACACTGATGACCGATGAGATCTTTCACGACGTGGCCTA
TAAGGCCAAGGACAGAAATGATCTGCTGTCCGGCATCGATGAGTTCCTGGACCAGGTGACCGTGCTGCCT
CCAGGCGAGTGGGATCCTTCTATCCGGATCGAGCCCCCTAAGTCCGTGCCTTCTCAGGAGAAGAGAAAGA
TCCCAGTGTTCCACAACGGAAGCACCCCCACACTGGGAGAGACCCCTAAGGAGGCAGCACACCACGCAGG
ACCAGAGCTGCAGAGGACAGGCCGCCTGTTTGGCGGCCTGATCCTGGACATCAAGCGCAAGGCCCCCTTC
TTTCTGAGCGACTTCAAGGATGCCCTGAGCCTGCAGTGCCTGGCCTCCATCCTGTTTCTGTACTGCGCCT
GTATGTCCCCAGTGATCACATTCGGCGGACTGCTGGGAGAGGCAACCGAGGGAAGGATCAGCGCCATCGA
GTCCCTGTTTGGAGCAAGCCTGACCGGAATCGCATACTCCCTGTTCGCAGGACAGCCACTGACAATCCTG
GGATCCACCGGACCCGTGCTGGTGTTCGAGAAGATCCTGTATAAGTTTTGCCGGGATTACCAGCTGAGCT
ATCTGTCCCTGAGAACATCTATCGGCCTGTGGACCAGCTTTCTGTGCATCGTGCTGGTGGCCACCGACGC
CTCTAGCCTGGTGTGCTACATCACAAGGTTCACCGAGGAGGCCTTTGCCGCCCTGATCTGTATCATCTTC
ATCTACGAGGCCCTGGAGAAGCTGTTCGACCTGGGCGAGACATATGCCTTTAATATGCACAACAATCTGG
ATAAGCTGACAAGCTATTCCTGCGTGTGCACCGAGCCACCCAACCCAAGCAATGAGACACTGGCCCAGTG
GAAGAAGGATAACATCACCGCCCACAATATCTCTTGGAGGAACCTGACAGTGAGCGAGTGCAAGAAGCTG
AGGGGCGTGTTTCTGGGATCCGCCTGTGGACACCACGGACCATACATCCCTGACGTGCTGTTCTGGTGCG
TGATCCTGTTCTTTACCACATTCTTTCTGTCCTCTTTCCTGAAGCAGTTTAAGACCAAGCGGTACTTCCC
CACAAAGGTGAGATCTACCATCAGCGACTTCGCCGTGTTTCTGACAATCGTGATCATGGTGACCATCGAT
TATCTGGTGGGCGTGCCATCTCCCAAGCTGCACGTGCCCGAGAAGTTTGAGCCAACCCACCCAGAGAGGG
GATGGATCATCTCCCCACTGGGCGATAATCCCTGGTGGACACTGCTGATCGCCGCCATCCCTGCCCTGCT
GTGCACCATCCTGATCTTCATGGACCAGCAGATCACAGCCGTGATCATCAACCGGAAGGAGCACAAGCTG
AAGAAGGGCGCCGGCTATCACCTGGACCTGCTGATGGTGGGCGTGATGCTGGGCGTGTGCAGCGTGATGG
GACTGCCATGGTTCGTGGCAGCAACCGTGCTGTCTATCAGCCACGTGAACTCCCTGAAGGTGGAGTCCGA
GTGTTCTGCCCCAGGCGAGCAGCCCAAGTTTCTGGGCATCCGGGAGCAGAGAGTGACCGGCCTGATGATC
TTCATCCTGATGGGCCTGAGCGTGTTCATGACATCCGTGCTGAAGTTTATCCCTATGCCAGTGCTGTACG
GCGTGTTTCTGTATATGGGCGTGAGCTCCCTGAAGGGCATCCAGCTGTTCGACCGCATCAAGCTGTTTGG
CATGCCTGCCAAGCACCAGCCAGATCTGATCTACCTGAGATATGTGCCTCTGTGGAAGGTGCACATCTTC
ACAGTGATCCAGCTGACCTGCCTGGTGCTGCTGTGGGTCATCAAGGTGAGCGCCGCAGCAGTGGTGTTCC
CTATGATGGTGCTGGCCCTGGTGTTTGTGAGGAAGCTGATGGACCTGTGCTTCACCAAGCGCGAGCTGTC
CTGGCTGGATGACCTGATGCCAGAGAGCAAGAAGAAGAAGGAGGATGACAAGAAGAAGAAGGAGAAGGAG
GAGGCCGAGAGAATGCTGCAGGATGACGATGACACAGTGCACCTGCCTTTTGAGGGCGGCTCCCTGCTGC
AGATCCCAGTGAAGGCCCTGAAGTACTCTCCTGACAAGCCAGTGTCTGTGAAGATCAGCTTCGAGGACGA
GCCCAGGAAGAAGTATGTGGATGCCGAGACCAGCCTGTAAGACCCAGCTTTCTTGTACAAAGTTGGCATT
ATAAGAAAGCATTGCTTATCAATTTGTTGCAACGAACAGGTCACTATCAGTCAAAATAAAATCATTATTT
GCCATCCAGCTGATATCCCCTATAGTGAGTCGTATTACATGGTCATAGCTGTTTCCTGGCAGCTCTGGCC
CGTGTCTCAAAATCTCTGATGTTACATTGCACAAGATAAAAATATATCATCATGAACAATAAAACTGTCT
GCTTACATAAACAGTAATACAAGGGGTGTTATGAGCCATATTCAACGGGAAACGTCGAGGCCGCGATTAA
ATTCCAACATGGATGCTGATTTATATGGGTATAAATGGGCTCGCGATAATGTCGGGCAATCAGGTGCGAC
AATCTATCGCTTGTATGGGAAGCCCGATGCGCCAGAGTTGTTTCTGAAACATGGCAAAGGTAGCGTTGCC
AATGATGTTACAGATGAGATGGTCAGACTAAACTGGCTGACGGAATTTATGCCTCTTCCGACCATCAAGC
ATTTTATCCGTACTCCTGATGATGCATGGTTACTCACCACTGCGATCCCCGGAAAAACAGCATTCCAGGT
ATTAGAAGAATATCCTGATTCAGGTGAAAATATTGTTGATGCGCTGGCAGTGTTCCTGCGCCGGTTGCAT
TCGATTCCTGTTTGTAATTGTCCTTTTAACAGCGATCGCGTATTTCGTCTCGCTCAGGCGCAATCACGAA
TGAATAACGGTTTGGTTGATGCGAGTGATTTTGATGACGAGCGTAATGGCTGGCCTGTTGAACAAGTCTG
GAAAGAAATGCATAAACTTTTGCCATTCTCACCGGATTCAGTCGTCACTCATGGTGATTTCTCACTTGAT
AACCTTATTTTTGACGAGGGGAAATTAATAGGTTGTATTGATGTTGGACGAGTCGGAATCGCAGACCGAT
ACCAGGATCTTGCCATCCTATGGAACTGCCTCGGTGAGTTTTCTCCTTCATTACAGAAACGGCTTTTTCA
AAAATATGGTATTGATAATCCTGATATGAATAAATTGCAGTTTCATTTGATGCTCGATGAGTTTTTCTAA
TCAGAATTGGTTAATTGGTTGTAACACTGGCAGAGCATTACGCTGACTTGACGGGACGGCGCAAGCTCAT
GACCAAAATCCCTTAACGTGAGTTACGCGTCGTTCCACTGAGCGTCAGACCCCGTAGAAAAGATCAAAGG
ATCTTCTTGAGATCCTTTTTTTCTGCGCGTAATCTGCTGCTTGCAAACAAAAAAACCACCGCTACCAGCG
GTGGTTTGTTTGCCGGATCAAGAGCTACCAACTCTTTTTCCGAAGGTAACTGGCTTCAGCAGAGCGCAGA
TACCAAATACTGTTCTTCTAGTGTAGCCGTAGTTAGGCCACCACTTCAAGAACTCTGTAGCACCGCCTAC
ATACCTCGCTCTGCTAATCCTGTTACCAGTGGCTGCTGCCAGTGGCGATAAGTCGTGTCTTACCGGGTTG
GACTCAAGACGATAGTTACCGGATAAGGCGCAGCGGTCGGGCTGAACGGGGGGTTCGTGCACACAGCCCA
GCTTGGAGCGAACGACCTACACCGAACTGAGATACCTACAGCGTGAGCTATGAGAAAGCGCCACGCTTCC
CGAAGGGAGAAAGGCGGACAGGTATCCGGTAAGCGGCAGGGTCGGAACAGGAGAGCGCACGAGGGAGCTT
CCAGGGGGAAACGCCTGGTATCTTTATAGTCCTGTCGGGTTTCGCCACCTCTGACTTGAGCGTCGATTTT
TGTGATGCTCGTCAGGGGGGCGGAGCCTATGGAAAAACGCCAGCAACGCGGCCTTTTTACGGTTCCTGGC
CTTTTGCTGGCCTTTTGCTCACATGTTCTTTCCTGCGTTATCCCCTGATTCTGTGGATAACCGTATTACC
GCCTTTGAGTGAGCTGATACCGCTCGCCGCAGCCGAACGACCGAGCGCAGCGAGTCAGTGAGCGAGGAAG
CGGAAGAGCGCCCAATACGCAAACCGCCTCTCCCCGCGCGTTGGCCGATTCATTAATGCAGCTGGCACGA
CAGGTTTCCCGACTGGAAAGCGGGCAGTGAGCGCAACGCAATTAATACGCGTACCGCTAGCCAGGAAGAG
TTTGTAGAAACGCAAAAAGGCCATCCGTCAGGATGGCCTTCTGCTTAGTTTGATGCCTGGCAGTTTATGG
CGGGCGTCCTGCCCGCCACCCTCCGGGCCGTTGCTTCACAACGTTCAAATCCGCTCCCGGCGGATTTGTC
CTACTCAGGAGAGCGTTCACCGACAAACAACAGATAAAACGAAAGGCCCAGTCTTCCGACTGAGCCTTTC
GTTTTATTTGATGCCTGGCAGTTCCCTACTCTCGCGTTAACGCTAGCATGGATGTTTTCCCAGTCACGAC
GTTGTAAAACGACGGCCAGTCTTAAGCTCGGGCCC
Features (pLannotate 1.2.2; 10 found; start..end, strand, type, name):
      1..100     +  protein_bind   attL1: mutant version of attL; recombination site for the Gateway® LR reaction LR Clonase™
    106..3747    +  CDS            SLC4A7: S4A7_HUMAN - Also known as BT, NBC2, NBC2B, NBC3, NBCn1, SBC2, SLC4A6. Experimental evidence at protein level: Swiss-Prot protein existence level 1. Electroneutral sodium- and bicarbonate-dependent cotransporter with a Na(+):HCO3(-) 1:1 stoichiometry. Regulates intracellular pH and may play a role in bicarbonate salvage in secretory epithelia. May also have an associated sodium channel activity. From Homo sapiens (Human).
   3752..3851    -  protein_bind   attL2: mutant version of attL; recombination site for the Gateway® LR reaction LR Clonase™
   3869..3887    -  promoter       T7 promoter: promoter for bacteriophage T7 RNA polymerase
   4021..4830    +  CDS            KanR: aminoglycoside phosphotransferase; aph(3')-Ia; confers resistance to kanamycin in bacteria or G418 (Geneticin®) in eukaryotes
   4977..5565    +  rep_origin     ori: high-copy-number ColE1/pMB1/pBR322/pUC origin of replication
   5748..5840    +  CDS            lacI (fragment): lac repressor; lacI; The lac repressor binds to the lac operator to inhibit transcription in E. coli. This inhibition can be relieved by adding lactose or isopropyl-β-D-thiogalactopyranoside (IPTG).
   5895..5922    -  terminator     rrnB T2 terminator: transcription terminator T2 from the E. coli rrnB gene
   6054..6097    +  terminator     rrnB T1 terminator: Escherichia coli rrnB; transcription terminator T1 from the E. coli rrnB gene
   6144..6180    -  CDS            lacZα (fragment): LacZα fragment of β-galactosidase; lacZ fragment
