[The description below was written by a language model from this plasmid's Addgene catalogue record and pLannotate feature annotations shown in this document.]
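Description:
pDONR221-SLC4A7_STOP is a Gateway entry clone built on the pDONR221 backbone, carrying a codon-optimized open reading frame for human SLC4A7 (also known as NBC3, NBCn1, SBC2 or SLC4A6). This gene encodes an electroneutral sodium- and bicarbonate-dependent cotransporter with 1:1 stoichiometry that helps regulate intracellular pH. The sequenced plasmid is about 6.2 kb, with the roughly 3.6 kb ORF flanked by attL1 upstream and attL2 downstream. These sites allow the ORF to be moved directionally into any attR-containing destination vector by an LR Clonase reaction. As the name indicates, the ORF ends in a stop codon, so the protein will be expressed with a native C-terminus and cannot be fused to C-terminal tags supplied by the destination vector. A companion version without the stop codon exists for that purpose.

The plasmid is propagated in E. coli through a high-copy ColE1/pUC-type origin and selected with kanamycin via the aph(3')-Ia KanR gene. Although the catalogue lists the vector type as mammalian expression, the feature table shows no eukaryotic promoter driving the insert, so expression in mammalian cells depends on subcloning into a suitable destination vector. The only promoter annotated is a T7 promoter lying just outside attL2 and oriented back toward the insert. The rrnB T1 and T2 terminators lie upstream of attL1, where they insulate the cloned region from read-through transcription from the backbone. The short lacI and lacZα fragments appear to be backbone remnants without a functional role. The construct belongs to a consortium collection of solute carrier ORFs intended to support transporter research and drug discovery.
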