Addgene plasmid #161370: pDONR221-SLC4A7_STOP
Purpose: Gateway entry clone with codon-optimized ORF sequence for subcloning into custom expression vectors. Contains a STOP codon at the end of the codon-optimized ORF sequence.
Depositing lab: RESOLUTE Consortium & Giulio Superti-Furga. Depositing organization: CeMM Research Center for Molecular Medicine. Publication: The RESOLUTE consortium: unlocking SLC transporters for drug discovery. Superti-Furga G, Lackner D, Wiedmer T, Ingles-Prieto A, Barbosa B, Girardi E, Goldmann U, Gurtl B, Klavins K, Klimek C, Lindinger S, Lineiro-Retes E, Muller AC, Onstein S, Redinger G, Reil D, Sedlyarov V, Wolf G, Crawford M, Everley R, ... Steppan CM. Nat Rev Drug Discov. 2020 Jul;19(7):429-430. doi: 10.1038/d41573-020-00056-6. PubMed 32265506.
Backbone
  Vector backbone: pDONR221
  Backbone manufacturer: ThermoFisher Scientific
  Backbone size w/o insert (bp): 2550
  Vector type: Mammalian Expression
Growth in bacteria
  Bacterial resistance: Kanamycin, 50 μg/mL
  Growth temperature: 37°C
  Growth strain: NEB Stable
  Copy number: High Copy
Gene/Insert
  Gene/Insert name: SLC4A7 (alt name: NBC3, SBC2, SLC4A6)
  Species: H. sapiens (human)
  Insert size (bp): 3645
  Entrez Gene: SLC4A7 (a.k.a. NBC2, NBC3, SBC2, SLC4A6, DKFZp686H168)
  Cloning method: Gateway Cloning
  Sequencing primers: 5′ M13-fwd; 3′ M13-rev
Terms and licenses: Academic/Nonprofit Terms; Industry Terms
Depositor comments: This plasmid contains a STOP codon at the end of the codon-optimized ORF. For the version of this plasmid that does not contain a STOP codon, please see Addgene plasmid 132204 For more information on the full Resolute plasmid collection, please see www.addgene.org/depositor-collections/re-solute/. Please provide your feedback on this plasmid to the RESOLUTE consortium by filling out their RESOLUTE repository feedback form: https://forms.office.com/Pages/ResponsePage.aspx?id=0e05yklzmkS7rjFGQL4N7z4feCLQvEJAmVcOCM_u885UN1JJRko0Ukg4TVQwNTZLOUxPQVJWT1NHUCQlQCN0PWcu
How to cite: pDONR221-SLC4A7_STOP was a gift from RESOLUTE Consortium & Giulio Superti-Furga (Addgene plasmid # 161370 ; http://n2t.net/addgene:161370 ; RRID:Addgene_161370)
