>Addgene plasmid #161370 | pDONR221-SLC4A7_STOP | depositor partial sequence | sequence record 312675 | Codon-optimized ORF of SLC4A7
ATGGAGAGGTTCCGCCTGGAGAAGAAGCTGCCTGGCCCAGATGAGGAGGCCGTGGTGGACCTGGGCAAGA
CCAGCTCCACAGTGAATACCAAGTTTGAGAAGGAGGAGCTGGAGAGCCACAGGGCCGTGTACATCGGAGT
GCACGTGCCCTTCTCCAAGGAGTCTCGGAGAAGGCACCGGCACAGAGGCCACAAGCACCACCACCGCCGG
AGAAAGGACAAGGAGTCTGATAAGGAGGACGGCCGGGAGTCTCCTAGCTATGATACCCCAAGCCAGAGAG
TGCAGTTTATCCTGGGCACAGAGGACGATGACGAGGAGCACATCCCTCACGATCTGTTCACCGAGATGGA
CGAGCTGTGCTACCGGGATGGCGAGGAGTATGAGTGGAAGGAGACAGCCAGATGGCTGAAGTTTGAGGAG
GATGTGGAGGACGGAGGCGATAGGTGGAGCAAGCCATACGTGGCCACCCTGAGCCTGCACTCCCTGTTCG
AGCTGAGGAGCTGTATCCTGAATGGCACAGTGATGCTGGATATGAGGGCATCCACCCTGGACGAGATCGC
AGATATGGTGCTGGACAACATGATCGCCTCTGGCCAGCTGGACGAGAGCATCAGGGAGAATGTGCGCGAG
GCCCTGCTGAAGAGGCACCACCACCAGAACGAGAAGCGGTTTACCTCCAGAATCCCCCTGGTGAGATCTT
TCGCCGACATCGGCAAGAAGCACTCCGATCCTCACCTGCTGGAGAGGAATGGAGAGGGACTGTCCGCCTC
TAGGCACAGCCTGAGGACAGGACTGAGCGCCTCCAACCTGTCCCTGAGAGGCGAGTCTCCACTGAGCCTG
CTGCTGGGACACCTGCTGCCATCTAGCAGGGCAGGAACCCCAGCAGGATCTAGGTGCACCACACCCGTGC
CTACACCACAGAACAGCCCCCCTTCCTCTCCCTCTATCAGCCGGCTGACCTCCAGAAGCTCCCAGGAGTC
TCAGAGGCAGGCACCAGAGCTGCTGGTGTCCCCTGCCTCTGATGACATCCCAACAGTGGTCATCCACCCA
CCAGAGGAGGACCTGGAGGCCGCCCTGAAGGGCGAGGAGCAGAAGAACGAGGAGAATGTGGATCTGACCC
CAGGAATCCTGGCAAGCCCACAGTCCGCCCCTGGCAACCTGGACAATTCCAAGTCTGGCGAGATCAAGGG
CAATGGCTCTGGCGGCAGCAGGGAGAACTCCACCGTGGATTTCTCTAAGGTGGACATGAACTTCATGCGC
AAGATCCCTACAGGAGCAGAGGCAAGCAACGTGCTGGTGGGAGAGGTGGACTTCCTGGAGAGGCCCATCA
TCGCCTTTGTGCGCCTGGCACCTGCCGTGCTGCTGACAGGACTGACCGAGGTGCCAGTGCCTACCAGATT
CCTGTTTCTGCTGCTGGGACCAGCAGGCAAGGCACCTCAGTACCACGAGATCGGCAGGTCCATCGCCACA
CTGATGACCGATGAGATCTTTCACGACGTGGCCTATAAGGCCAAGGACAGAAATGATCTGCTGTCCGGCA
TCGATGAGTTCCTGGACCAGGTGACCGTGCTGCCTCCAGGCGAGTGGGATCCTTCTATCCGGATCGAGCC
CCCTAAGTCCGTGCCTTCTCAGGAGAAGAGAAAGATCCCAGTGTTCCACAACGGAAGCACCCCCACACTG
GGAGAGACCCCTAAGGAGGCAGCACACCACGCAGGACCAGAGCTGCAGAGGACAGGCCGCCTGTTTGGCG
GCCTGATCCTGGACATCAAGCGCAAGGCCCCCTTCTTTCTGAGCGACTTCAAGGATGCCCTGAGCCTGCA
GTGCCTGGCCTCCATCCTGTTTCTGTACTGCGCCTGTATGTCCCCAGTGATCACATTCGGCGGACTGCTG
GGAGAGGCAACCGAGGGAAGGATCAGCGCCATCGAGTCCCTGTTTGGAGCAAGCCTGACCGGAATCGCAT
ACTCCCTGTTCGCAGGACAGCCACTGACAATCCTGGGATCCACCGGACCCGTGCTGGTGTTCGAGAAGAT
CCTGTATAAGTTTTGCCGGGATTACCAGCTGAGCTATCTGTCCCTGAGAACATCTATCGGCCTGTGGACC
AGCTTTCTGTGCATCGTGCTGGTGGCCACCGACGCCTCTAGCCTGGTGTGCTACATCACAAGGTTCACCG
AGGAGGCCTTTGCCGCCCTGATCTGTATCATCTTCATCTACGAGGCCCTGGAGAAGCTGTTCGACCTGGG
CGAGACATATGCCTTTAATATGCACAACAATCTGGATAAGCTGACAAGCTATTCCTGCGTGTGCACCGAG
CCACCCAACCCAAGCAATGAGACACTGGCCCAGTGGAAGAAGGATAACATCACCGCCCACAATATCTCTT
GGAGGAACCTGACAGTGAGCGAGTGCAAGAAGCTGAGGGGCGTGTTTCTGGGATCCGCCTGTGGACACCA
CGGACCATACATCCCTGACGTGCTGTTCTGGTGCGTGATCCTGTTCTTTACCACATTCTTTCTGTCCTCT
TTCCTGAAGCAGTTTAAGACCAAGCGGTACTTCCCCACAAAGGTGAGATCTACCATCAGCGACTTCGCCG
TGTTTCTGACAATCGTGATCATGGTGACCATCGATTATCTGGTGGGCGTGCCATCTCCCAAGCTGCACGT
GCCCGAGAAGTTTGAGCCAACCCACCCAGAGAGGGGATGGATCATCTCCCCACTGGGCGATAATCCCTGG
TGGACACTGCTGATCGCCGCCATCCCTGCCCTGCTGTGCACCATCCTGATCTTCATGGACCAGCAGATCA
CAGCCGTGATCATCAACCGGAAGGAGCACAAGCTGAAGAAGGGCGCCGGCTATCACCTGGACCTGCTGAT
GGTGGGCGTGATGCTGGGCGTGTGCAGCGTGATGGGACTGCCATGGTTCGTGGCAGCAACCGTGCTGTCT
ATCAGCCACGTGAACTCCCTGAAGGTGGAGTCCGAGTGTTCTGCCCCAGGCGAGCAGCCCAAGTTTCTGG
GCATCCGGGAGCAGAGAGTGACCGGCCTGATGATCTTCATCCTGATGGGCCTGAGCGTGTTCATGACATC
CGTGCTGAAGTTTATCCCTATGCCAGTGCTGTACGGCGTGTTTCTGTATATGGGCGTGAGCTCCCTGAAG
GGCATCCAGCTGTTCGACCGCATCAAGCTGTTTGGCATGCCTGCCAAGCACCAGCCAGATCTGATCTACC
TGAGATATGTGCCTCTGTGGAAGGTGCACATCTTCACAGTGATCCAGCTGACCTGCCTGGTGCTGCTGTG
GGTCATCAAGGTGAGCGCCGCAGCAGTGGTGTTCCCTATGATGGTGCTGGCCCTGGTGTTTGTGAGGAAG
CTGATGGACCTGTGCTTCACCAAGCGCGAGCTGTCCTGGCTGGATGACCTGATGCCAGAGAGCAAGAAGA
AGAAGGAGGATGACAAGAAGAAGAAGGAGAAGGAGGAGGCCGAGAGAATGCTGCAGGATGACGATGACAC
AGTGCACCTGCCTTTTGAGGGCGGCTCCCTGCTGCAGATCCCAGTGAAGGCCCTGAAGTACTCTCCTGAC
AAGCCAGTGTCTGTGAAGATCAGCTTCGAGGACGAGCCCAGGAAGAAGTATGTGGATGCCGAGACCAGCC
TGTAA
